>Addgene plasmid #15510 | pBS-M71-IRES-tauRFP2ACNf | addgene partial sequence | sequence record 22052 | 15510 with M13F
GTACCGGGCCCCCCCTCGAGGTCGACGGTATCGATAAGCTTGATATCGAATTCGTTTAAACATTAATTCC
CACTAAAAATCTCCACAACATCTTCACAGAAATAATAAAACTGTCCTAAAATCCATATGGAACCATAAGA
GACTAAGGATAACCAAAGAAATCCTGAGCAGAAAGAACAATGCTAGAGAGATAGAACACAGTTTCAACCA
GTGTTATAGAGCTATAGTAATAAAAATTGCATGGTACTGGCAACAAAACAAAGCAAAATAAATGGCCAAA
CCAACAGGCATTTAAATCAGAGTAACAGAACAGAAAACTGAAACATGAGTTTAGCCATCTGATATTTGAC
AAAAATGTTAAACATATACACTGGTATAAAGACAAACTCTTCAACAAATTGTGCTGGTAAAACTGGATGT
CCACATGTAGAAGAATAAAAATAGTCCCACATCTATTATTTGGTACAAAAATTCCAAATGGATCAAAAAC
TTCCATGGGCAACGTTAAATGCTAAAACCACTTGAAGAGTACACAGGCAGTCCCCTCTAAGATAGAGATG
TAGTAAAAGACTTTCTGAGAAAGACTCCATTTGCTCAGTCATTAAGGTCATTAACTGACCACTCCCCACC
CCTAATAGGCCCTGGATTTGAAGAGAAAGATCTCAGAGGA
