>Addgene plasmid #15510 | pBS-M71-IRES-tauRFP2ACNf | addgene partial sequence | sequence record 22053 | 15510 with M13R
CCTCACTAAAGGGAACAAAAGCTGGGAGCTCCACCGCGTGTGGCGGCCGCGAGCTCAATTAACCCTCACT
AAAGGGAGTCGACTCGATCAACATGCGGATACTTCATTCCTCCTTAGAATAGGGAACAAAATACCAATGG
AAGGAGTTACAGAGACAAAGTTTGGAGCTAAGACAAAAGGATAGATCATCCAGAGACTACTCCACCCAGG
GGTCCATCCCATAATCAGCCACCAAATGCAGACACTATTGCACATGCCACCAAGATTTTGCTGAAAGGAC
CCTGATATAGCTGTCTCTTGTGAGGCTACGCCAGTGCCTGGCAAATACAGAAGTGGATGCTCACAGTCAT
CTATTGGATGGAACACAGGGCCCCCAATGAAGGAGCTAGAGAAAGAACCCAAGGAACTGAAGGGGTCTGC
AACCCTATAGGTTGAACAACAATATAAACTAACCAGTACCCCCAGAGCTCGTGACTCTAGCTGCATATGT
AGCAGAGGATGGCCTAGTCAGCCATCATTGGGAAGAGAGGCCCCTTGATCTTGCAAACTTTATATGCCCC
AGTACAGGGCAACTCCAGGGCCAAGAAGTGGGAGTGGGTGGGTAGGGGAGCAGGGCG
