[The description below was written by a language model from this plasmid's Addgene catalogue record.]
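Description:
pBS-M71-IRES-tauRFP2ACNf is a mouse gene-targeting vector built in the high-copy pBS (pBluescript-type) cloning backbone of about 3 kb. It is propagated in E. coli under ampicillin selection. The backbone carries a large insert of roughly 16 kb of mouse origin, described in the record as an M71 targeting vector with IRES, tauRFP-RFP and ACN elements. No feature table is provided, so the extent of the homology arms, the exact position of the cassette and the individual regulatory elements cannot be stated from the record.

The design can be read from the name and insert description. M71 is a mouse odorant receptor gene, and the genomic sequence in the insert presumably provides the homology for recombination at that locus in embryonic stem cells. An internal ribosome entry site (IRES) allows a second coding sequence to be translated from the same transcript as the receptor. Cells that choose to express M71 would therefore also make the reporter, without the receptor being fused to it. The reporter is a tau-linked red fluorescent protein, apparently a tandem RFP. Tau fusions are generally used to carry a marker along microtubules into axons, which makes neuronal projections visible. "ACN" generally denotes a self-excising neomycin selection cassette flanked by loxP sites. In that design Cre is driven by a testis-specific promoter, so the marker is removed on passage through the male germline, though the record does not spell this out.

The associated work concerns odorant receptor gene choice in olfactory sensory neurons. The depositor notes that a mouse strain derived from this plasmid is available from a public repository. The plasmid is not available to industry.
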