Addgene plasmid #15510: pBS-M71-IRES-tauRFP2ACNf
Depositing lab: Peter Mombaerts. Depositing organization: Rockefeller University. Publication: Odorant receptor gene choice is reset by nuclear transfer from mouse olfactory sensory neurons. Li J, Ishii T, Feinstein P, Mombaerts P. Nature. 2004 Mar 25. 428(6981):393-9. 10.1038/nature02433 PubMed 15042081.
Backbone
  Vector backbone: pBS
  Backbone size w/o insert (bp): 3000
  Vector type: high copy number
Growth in bacteria
  Bacterial resistance: Ampicillin, 100 μg/mL
  Growth temperature: 37°C
  Growth strain: DH5alpha
  Copy number: High Copy
Gene/Insert
  Gene/Insert name: M71 targeting vector with IRES tauRFP-RFP ACN
  Species: M. musculus (mouse)
  Insert size (bp): 16000
  Cloning method: Restriction Enzyme
  Sequencing primers: 5′ M13; 3′ reverse
Terms and licenses: Academic/Nonprofit Terms; Industry Terms: Not Available to Industry
Depositor comments: The mouse strain that was derived from this plasmid is available from The Jackson Laboratory: http://jaxmice.jax.org/strain/006679.html
How to cite: pBS-M71-IRES-tauRFP2ACNf was a gift from Peter Mombaerts (Addgene plasmid # 15510 ; http://n2t.net/addgene:15510 ; RRID:Addgene_15510)
